>Addgene plasmid #145685 | pGBW-m4046809 | addgene full sequence | sequence record 297845 | Addgene NGS Result
GATCTCGATCCCGCGAAATTAATACGACTCACTATAGGGGAATTGTGAGCGGATAACAATTCCCCTCTAG
AAATAATTTTGTTTAACTTTAAGAAGGAGACTCTTCTATGAGTCAAGCGTGGCAACCGGGTGTTGCTATG
CCTAATCTTTACAAAATGCAAAGAATGCTATTAGAAAAGTGTGACCTTCAAAATTATGGTGATAGTGCAA
CATTACCTAAAGGCATAATGATGAATGTCGCAAAATATACTCAACTGTGTCAATATTTAAACACATTAAC
ATTAGCTGTACCCTATAATATGAGAGTTATACATTTTGGTGCTGGTTCTGATAAAGGAGTTGCACCAGGT
ACAGCTGTTTTAAGACAGTGGTTGCCTACGGGTACGCTGCTTGTCGATTCAGATCTTAATGACTTTGTCT
CTGATGCAGATTCAACTTTGATTGGTGATTGTGCAACTGTACATACAGCTAATAAATGGGATCTCATTAT
TAGTGATATGTACGACCCTAAGACTAAAAATGTTACAAAAGAAAATGACTCTAAAGAGGGTTTTTTCACT
TACATTTGTGGGTTTATACAACAAAAGCTAGCTCTTGGAGGTTCCGTGGCTATAAAGATAACAGAACATT
CTTGGAATGCTGATCTTTATAAGCTCATGGGACACTTCGCATGGTGGACAGCCTTTGTTACTAATGTGAA
TGCGTCATCATCTGAAGCATTTTTAATTGGATGTAATTATCTTGGCAAACCACGCGAACAAATAGATGGT
TATGTCATGCATGCAAATTACATATTTTGGAGGAATACAAATCCAATTCAGTTGTCTTCCTATTCTTTAT
TTGACATGAGTAAATTTCCCCTTAAATTAAGGGGTACTGCTGTTATGTCTTTAAAAGAAGGTCAAATCAA
TGATATGATTTTATCTCTTCTTAGTAAAGGTAGACTTATAATTAGAGAAAACAACAGAGTTGTTATTTCT
AGTGATGTTCTTGTTAACGAGAACCTGTACTTTCAAAGCCACCATCATCACCATCATTAACCGGCTTATC
GGTCAGTTTCACCTGATTTACGTAAAAACCCGCTTCGGCGGGTTTTTGCTTTTGGAGGGGCAGAAAGATG
AATGACTGTCCACGACGCTATACCCAAAAGAAAAAGCTTGAGATCCTTTTTTTCTGCGCGTAATCTGCTG
CTTGCAAACAAAAAAACCACCGCTACCAGCGGTGGTTTGTTTGCCGGATCAAGAGCTACCAACTCTTTTT
CCGAAGGTAACTGGCTTCAGCAGAGCGCAGATACCAAATACTGTTCTTCTAGTGTAGCCGTAGTTAGGCC
ACCACTTCAAGAACTCTGTAGCACCGCCTACATACCTCGCTCTGCTAATCCTGTTACCAGTGGCTGCTGC
CAGTGGCGATAAGTCGTGTCTTACCGGGTTGGACTCAAGACGATAGTTACCGGATAAGGCGCAGCGGTCG
GGCTGAACGGGGGGTTCGTGCACACAGCCCAGCTTGGAGCGAACGACCTACACCGAACTGAGATACCTAC
AGCGTGAGCTATGAGAAAGCGCCACGCTTCCCGAAGGGAGAAAGGCGGACAGGTATCCGGTAAGCGGCAG
GGTCGGAACAGGAGAGCGCACGAGGGAGCTTCCAGGGGGAAACGCCTGGTATCTTTATAGTCCTGTCGGG
TTTCGCCACCTCTGACTTGAGCGTCGATTTTTGTGATGCTCGTCAGGGGGGCGGAGCCTATGGAAATTGA
TCGGGCACGTAAGAGGTTCCAACTTTCACCATAATGAAATAAGATCACTACCGGGCGTATTTTTTGAGTT
ATCGAGATTTTCAGGAGCTAAGGAAGCTAAAATGGAGAAAAAAATCACTGGATATACCACCGTTGATATA
TCCCAATGGCATCGTAAAGAACATTTTGAGGCATTTCAGTCAGTTGCTCAATGTACCTATAACCAGACCG
TTCAGCTGGATATTACGGCCTTTTTAAAGACCGTAAAGAAAAATAAGCACAAGTTTTATCCGGCCTTTAT
TCACATTCTTGCCCGCCTGATGAATGCTCATCCGGAATTTCGTATGGCAATGAAAGACGGTGAGCTGGTG
ATATGGGATAGTGTTCACCCTTGTTACACCGTTTTCCATGAGCAAACTGAAACGTTTTCATCGCTCTGGA
GTGAATACCACGACGATTTCCGGCAGTTTCTACACATATATTCGCAAGATGTGGCGTGTTACGGTGAAAA
CCTGGCCTATTTCCCTAAAGGGTTTATTGAGAATATGTTTTTCGTTTCAGCCAATCCCTGGGTGAGTTTC
ACCAGTTTTGATTTAAACGTGGCCAATATGGACAACTTCTTCGCCCCCGTTTTCACCATGGGCAAATATT
ATACGCAAGGCGACAAGGTGCTGATGCCGCTGGCGATTCAGGTTCATCATGCCGTTTGTGATGGCTTCCA
TGTCGGCAGAATGCTTAATGAATTACAACAGTACTGCGATGAGTGGCAGGGCGGGGCGTAATTTGATATC
GAGCTCGCTTGGACTCCTGTTGATAGATCCAGTAATGACCTCAGAACTCCATCTGGATTTGTTCAGAACG
CTCGGTTGCCGCCGGGCGTTTTTTATTGGTCATC
Features (pLannotate 1.2.2; 8 found; start..end, strand, type, name):
     20..38      +  promoter       T7 promoter: promoter for bacteriophage T7 RNA polymerase
     39..63      +  protein_bind   lac operator: The lac repressor binds to the lac operator to inhibit transcription in E. coli. This inhibition can be relieved by adding lactose or isopropyl-β-D-thiogalactopyranoside (IPTG). lac repressor encoded by lacI
     78..100     +  RBS            RBS: efficient ribosome binding site from bacteriophage T7 gene 10 (Olins and Rangwala, 1989)
    111..998     +  CDS            rep (fragment): R1AB_CVPFS - Protein inferred from homology: Swiss-Prot protein existence level 3. NendoU is a Mn(2+)-dependent, uridylate-specific enzyme, which leaves 2'-3'-cyclic phosphates 5' to the cleaved bond. From Porcine transmissible gastroenteritis coronavirus (strain FS772/70) (TGEV).
   1158..1746    +  rep_origin     ori: high-copy-number ColE1/pMB1/pBR322/pUC origin of replication
   1754..1851    +  promoter       cat promoter: promoter of the E. coli cat gene encoding chloramphenicol acetyltransferase
   1852..2508    +  CDS            cat: CAT_ECOLX - Experimental evidence at protein level: Swiss-Prot protein existence level 1. This enzyme is an effector of chloramphenicol resistance in bacteria. From Escherichia coli. This protein is used as a marker in many commonly used cloning vectors, such as pACYC184.
   2582..2616    +  terminator     lambda t0 terminator: minimal transcription terminator from phage lambda (Scholtissek and Grosse, 1987)
