[The description below was written by a language model from this plasmid's Addgene catalogue record and pLannotate feature annotations shown in this document.]
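Description:
pGBW-m4046809 is a compact bacterial expression plasmid of about 2.6 kb, built to produce the SARS-CoV-2 2'-O-ribose methyltransferase in E. coli. This enzyme is a mature cleavage product of the ORF1ab replicase polyprotein, commonly known as nsp16. The minimal backbone carries a high-copy ColE1/pUC-type origin of replication. It also has a chloramphenicol acetyltransferase gene driven by its native cat promoter, so the plasmid is maintained under chloramphenicol selection. A lambda t0 terminator lies downstream of the resistance cassette.

The expression unit consists of a T7 promoter followed directly by a lac operator, then the strong ribosome binding site from phage T7 gene 10 and an ATG start codon. Transcription therefore requires a host that supplies T7 RNA polymerase. It can be held off by lac repressor and induced with IPTG. No lacI gene is annotated on the plasmid, so the repressor would presumably have to come from the host. The wild-type coding insert is roughly 0.9 kb. The automated annotation labels it as a fragment of a coronavirus replicase polyprotein by homology to a TGEV entry, and the NendoU function quoted there belongs to that polyprotein reference rather than to this insert. The catalogue lists both SARS-CoV-2 and E. coli K-12 as species, although the record does not explain the E. coli entry.

According to the catalogue, the backbone supplies a C-terminal TEV-cleavable 6xHis tag, which would allow metal-affinity purification followed by tag removal. The tag is not separately annotated in the feature table. The construct is suited to recombinant production of the viral methyltransferase for biochemical, structural or inhibitor studies.
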