Addgene plasmid #145685: pGBW-m4046809
Purpose: Bacterial Expression plasmid for SARS-CoV-2 2'-O-ribose methyltransferase
Depositing lab: Ginkgo Bioworks & Benjie Chen. Depositing organization: Ginkgo Bioworks.
Backbone
  Vector backbone: ori-013 - marker | cmR
  Backbone size w/o insert (bp): 1462
  Vector type: Bacterial Expression
Growth in bacteria
  Bacterial resistance: Chloramphenicol, 25 μg/mL
  Growth temperature: 30°C
  Growth strain: DH5alpha
  Copy number: High Copy
Gene/Insert
  Gene/Insert name: SARS-CoV-2 2'-O-ribose methyltransferase
  Species: Escherichia coli str. K-12 substr. MG1655; Severe acute respiratory syndrome coronavirus 2
  Insert size (bp): 887
  Mutation: wt
  Entrez Gene: ORF1ab (a.k.a. GU280_gp01)
  Promoter: Promoter | pT7 ; Operator | lacO ; RBS | T7_rbs ; Start Codon | ATG
  Tag / fusion protein: Cleavable TEV;6xHIS (C terminal on backbone)
  Cloning method: Unknown
Resource information
  A portion of this plasmid was derived from a plasmid made by: GinkgoBioworks
Depositor comments: NCBI Reference Sequence: YP_009725311.1
How to cite: pGBW-m4046809 was a gift from Ginkgo Bioworks & Benjie Chen (Addgene plasmid # 145685 ; http://n2t.net/addgene:145685 ; RRID:Addgene_145685)
